Addgene plasmid #38960: CCNT2
Purpose: Bacterial expression for structure determination; may not be full ORF
Depositing lab: Nicola Burgess-Brown. Depositing organization: University of Oxford.
Backbone
  Vector backbone: pNIC28-Bsa4
  Backbone manufacturer: SGC
  Vector type: Bacterial Expression
Growth in bacteria
  Bacterial resistance: Kanamycin, 50 μg/mL
  Growth temperature: 37°C
  Growth strain: Mach1
  Copy number: Low Copy
Gene/Insert
  Gene/Insert name: CCNT2 (alt names: cyclin T2 [isoform a]; PDB:2IVX)
  Species: H. sapiens (human)
  Insert size (bp): 913
  GenBank ID: cyclin T2 [isoform a]
  Entrez Gene: CCNT2 (a.k.a. CYCT2)
  Tag / fusion protein: His Tev (N terminal on insert)
  Cloning method: Ligation Independent Cloning
  Sequencing primers: 5′ T7; 3′ T7-term
Terms and licenses: Academic/Nonprofit Terms; Industry Terms: Not Available to Industry
How to cite: CCNT2 was a gift from Nicola Burgess-Brown (Addgene plasmid # 38960 ; http://n2t.net/addgene:38960 ; RRID:Addgene_38960)
