[The description below was written by a language model from this plasmid's Addgene catalogue record.]
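Description:
CCNT2 is a bacterial expression plasmid built on the pNIC28-Bsa4 backbone from the SGC, designed to produce a fragment of human cyclin T2 (isoform a) in E. coli for structure determination. It is maintained under kanamycin selection and is listed as low copy. The record does not name the origin of replication, and no feature table is provided, so the element-level layout cannot be confirmed beyond the catalogue fields.

The insert is about 913 bp of the human CCNT2 (CYCT2) coding sequence, introduced by ligation-independent cloning. The record warns that it may not be the full open reading frame. This fits the structural-genomics practice of expressing a trimmed, well-behaved domain rather than the whole protein, and the insert's alternative names include a PDB entry, pointing to a solved structure linked to this construct. The protein carries an N-terminal His tag followed by a TEV protease site, which allows capture by immobilised metal affinity chromatography and then removal of the tag by TEV cleavage to leave near-native protein. The promoter is not stated explicitly, but the listed sequencing primers (T7 forward and T7 terminator) suggest that the insert sits in a T7 promoter/terminator expression cassette, which would need a host supplying T7 RNA polymerase for expression. The listed Mach1 strain is a cloning and propagation host.

Cyclin T2 is a regulatory cyclin partner of CDK9 in the P-TEFb transcription elongation complex. The construct is suited to producing recombinant protein for crystallography and, more generally, for biochemical or biophysical work.
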