>Addgene plasmid #38960 | CCNT2 | depositor partial sequence | sequence record 49018 | CCNT2 sequence 913 bps
ATGCACCATCATCATCATCATTCTTCTGGTGTAGATCTGGGTACCGAGAACCTGTACTTCCAATCCCTGG
CGTCGGGCCGTGGAGCTTCTTCTCGCTGGTTCTTTACTCGGGAACAGCTGGAGAACACGCCGAGCCGCCG
CTGCGGAGTGGAGGCGGATAAAGAGCTCTCGTGCCGCCAGCAGGCGGCCAACCTCATCCAGGAGATGGGA
CAGCGTCTCAATGTCTCTCAGCTTACAATAAACACTGCGATTGTTTATATGCACAGGTTTTATATGCACC
ATTCTTTCACCAAATTCAACAAAAATATAATATCGTCTACTGCATTATTTTTGGCTGCAAAAGTGGAAGA
ACAGGCTCGAAAACTTGAACATGTTATCAAAGTAGCACATGCTTGTCTTCATCCTCTAGAGCCACTGCTG
GATACTAAATGTGATGCTTACCTTCAACAGACTCGAGAACTGGTTATACTTGAAACCATAATGCTACAAA
CTCTAGGTTTTGAGATCACCATTGAACACCCACACACAGATGTGGTGAAATGTACCCAGTTAGTAAGAGC
AAGCAAGGATTTGGCACAGACATCCTATTTCATGGCTACCAACAGTCTGCATCTTACAACCTTCTGTCTT
CAGTACAAACCAACAGTGATAGCATGTGTATGCATTCATTTGGCTTGCAAATGGTCCAATTGGGAGATCC
CTGTATCAACTGATGGAAAGCATTGGTGGGAATATGTGGATCCTACAGTTACTCTAGAATTATTAGATGA
GCTAACACATGAGTTTCTACAAATATTGGAGAAAACGCCTAATAGGTTGAAGAAGATTCGAAACTGGAGG
GCTAATCAGGCAGCTAGGAAACCAAAAGTAGATGGACAGGTAGCATGACAGTAAAGGTGGATACGGATCC
GAA
