>Addgene plasmid #38960 | CCNT2 | addgene partial sequence | sequence record 51737 | T7_term
CTTTCGGGCTTTGTTAGCAGCCGGATCTCAGTGGTGGTGGTGGTGGTGCTCGAGTGCGGCCGCAAGCTTG
TCGACGGAGCTCGAATTCGGATCCGTATCCACCTTTACTGTCATGCTACCTGTCCATCTACTTTTGGTTT
CCTAGCTGCCTGATTAGCCCTCCAGTTTCGAATCTTCTTCAACCTATTAGGCGTTTTCTCCAATATTTGT
AGAAACTCATGTGTTAGCTCATCTAATAATTCTAGAGTAACTGTAGGATCCACATATTCCCACCAATGCT
TTCCATCAGTTGATACAGGGATCTCCCAATTGGACCATTTGCAAGCCAAATGAATGCATACACATGCTAT
CACTGTTGGTTTGTACTGAAGACAGAAGGTTGTAAGATGCAGACTGTTGGTAGCCATGAAATAGGATGTC
TGTGCCAAATCCTTGCTTGCTCTTACTAACTGGGTACATTTCACCACATCTGTGTGTGGGTGTTCAATGG
TGATCTCAAAACCTAGAGTTTGTAGCATTATGGTTTCAAGTATAACCAGTTCTCGAGTCTGTTGAAGGTA
AGCATCACATTTAGTATCCAGCAGTGGCTCTAGAGGATGAAGACAAGCATGTGCTACTTTGATAACATGT
TCAAGTTTTCGAGCCTGTTCTTCCACTTTTGCAGCCAAAAATAATGCAGTAGACGATATTATATTTTTGT
TGAATTTGGTGAAAGAATGGTGCATATAAAACCTGTGCATATAAACAATCGCAGTGTTTATTGTAAGCTG
AGAGACATTGAGACGCTGTCCCATCTCCTGGATGAGGTTGGCCGCCTGCTGGCGGCACGAGAGCTCTTTA
TCCGCCTCCACTCCGCAGCGGCGGCTCGGCGTGTTCTCCAGCTGTTCCCGAGTAAAGAACCAGCGAGAAG
AAGCTCCACGGCCCGACGCC
