>Addgene plasmid #38960 | CCNT2 | addgene partial sequence | sequence record 51739 | T7 5'-TAATACGACTCACTATAGGG-3'
ATTTTGTTTACTTTAAGAAGGAGATATACATATGCACCATCATCATCATCATTCTTCTGGTGTAGATCTG
GGTACCGAGAACCTGTACTTCCAATCCCTGGCGTCGGGCCGTGGAGCTTCTTCTCGCTGGTTCTTTACTC
GGGAACAGCTGGAGAACACGCCGAGCCGCCGCTGCGGAGTGGAGGCGGATAAAGAGCTCTCGTGCCGCCA
GCAGGCGGCCAACCTCATCCAGGAGATGGGACAGCGTCTCAATGTCTCTCAGCTTACAATAAACACTGCG
ATTGTTTATATGCACAGGTTTTATATGCACCATTCTTTCACCAAATTCAACAAAAATATAATATCGTCTA
CTGCATTATTTTTGGCTGCAAAAGTGGAAGAACAGGCTCGAAAACTTGAACATGTTATCAAAGTAGCACA
TGCTTGTCTTCATCCTCTAGAGCCACTGCTGGATACTAAATGTGATGCTTACCTTCAACAGACTCGAGAA
CTGGTTATACTTGAAACCATAATGCTACAAACTCTAGGTTTTGAGATCACCATTGAACACCCACACACAG
ATGTGGTGAAATGTACCCAGTTAGTAAGAGCAAGCAAGGATTTGGCACAGACATCCTATTTCATGGCTAC
CAACAGTCTGCATCTTACAACCTTCTGTCTTCAGTACAAACCAACAGTGATAGCATGTGTATGCATTCAT
TTGGCTTGCAAATGGTCCAATTGGGAGATCCCTGTATCAACTGATGGAAAGCATTGGTGGGAATATGT
